Addgene plasmid #147298: pnEA-NpH-HsNot10_25-276_Q
Purpose: Bacterial Expression of HsNot10_25-276
Depositing lab: Elisa Izaurralde. Depositing organization: Max Planck Institute for Developmental Biology.
Backbone
  Vector backbone: Unknown
  Vector type: Bacterial Expression
Growth in bacteria
  Bacterial resistance: Ampicillin, 100 μg/mL
  Growth temperature: 37°C
  Growth strain: DH5alpha
  Copy number: Low Copy
Gene/Insert
  Gene/Insert name: HsNot10_25-276
  Species: H. sapiens (human)
  Entrez Gene: CNOT10 (a.k.a. FLJ12890, FLJ13165, DKFZp434K115)
  Cloning method: Unknown
Terms and licenses: Academic/Nonprofit Terms; Industry Terms: Not Available to Industry
Depositor comments: ORF extracted from NCBI:NM_015442.1 Plasmids from this collection were made available to the research community and donated after the lab closed. Please note that the sequence provided by the depositing laboratory may be theoretical/predicted or based on Sanger sequencing results. There may be discrepancies between sequencing results obtained by Addgene and the depositor sequence. If an Addgene verified sequence is not available, please contact before placing your order to request that our lab fully sequence the plasmid.
How to cite: pnEA-NpH-HsNot10_25-276_Q was a gift from Elisa Izaurralde (Addgene plasmid # 147298 ; http://n2t.net/addgene:147298 ; RRID:Addgene_147298)
