[The description below was written by a language model from this plasmid's Addgene catalogue record and pLannotate feature annotations shown in this document.]
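Description:
pnEA-NpH-HsNot10_25-276_Q is a 6,516 nt bacterial expression plasmid for producing a fragment of human CNOT10 (residues 25–276 by the construct name) in E. coli. The catalogue lists the backbone as unknown, but the annotated features show a pBR322/pET-style architecture. It has a ColE1/pMB1-type origin accompanied by the bom mobility region and the rop gene, which keeps copy number low and fits the "low copy" entry in the record. An ampicillin resistance gene (β-lactamase) with its own promoter provides selection. Several disrupted remnants of the tetracycline efflux gene and its promoter flank the inserted cassettes. They appear to be non-functional leftovers of the parental vector rather than a usable marker.

The expression unit consists of a T7 promoter followed immediately by a lac operator, the phage T7 gene 10 ribosome binding site, the coding region and a T7 terminator. A lacI gene with its own promoter is carried on the plasmid. Transcription therefore depends on a host supplying T7 RNA polymerase, is repressed by Lac repressor and is induced with IPTG. Upstream of the 756 bp CNOT10 segment, a very short match to a composite His/TEV-type tag is annotated, suggesting an N-terminal histidine tag. The exact tag and any protease cleavage site are not stated in the record. A short downstream hit to a T7 gene 10-derived sequence lies just before the terminator and is probably vector sequence rather than a fused solubility tag.

CNOT10 is a component of the CCR4-NOT deadenylase complex, and the ORF was taken from a human reference mRNA. The stated purpose is recombinant expression of this fragment. The depositor sequence may be theoretical rather than fully verified.
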