Features (pLannotate 1.2.2; 20 found; start..end, strand, type, name):
    104..208     +  promoter       AmpR promoter: bla
    209..1069    +  CDS            AmpR: β-lactamase; bla; confers resistance to ampicillin, carbenicillin, and related antibiotics
   1240..1828    +  rep_origin     ori: high-copy-number ColE1/pMB1/pBR322/pUC origin of replication
   2014..2156    -  misc_feature   bom: basis of mobility region from pBR322
   2258..2449    -  CDS            rop: Rop protein, which maintains plasmids at low copy number; rop
   2466..2846    +  CDS            YPB1_ECOLX: Protein predicted: Swiss-Prot protein existence level 4. From Escherichia coli.
   3088..3712    -  CDS            TcR (fragment): tetracycline efflux protein; tet; confers resistance to tetracycline
   3727..3748    -  protein_bind   CAP binding site: CAP binding activates transcription in the presence of cAMP. E. coli catabolite activator protein
   3761..4843    -  CDS            lacI: lac repressor; lacI; The lac repressor binds to the lac operator to inhibit transcription in E. coli. This inhibition can be relieved by adding lactose or isopropyl-β-D-thiogalactopyranoside (IPTG).
   4844..4921    -  promoter       lacI promoter: lacI
   4929..5208    -  CDS            TcR (fragment): tetracycline efflux protein; tet; confers resistance to tetracycline
   5230..5248    +  promoter       T7 promoter: promoter for bacteriophage T7 RNA polymerase
   5249..5273    +  protein_bind   lac operator: The lac repressor binds to the lac operator to inhibit transcription in E. coli. This inhibition can be relieved by adding lactose or isopropyl-β-D-thiogalactopyranoside (IPTG). lac repressor encoded by lacI
   5288..5310    +  RBS            RBS: efficient ribosome binding site from bacteriophage T7 gene 10 (Olins and Rangwala, 1989)
   5329..5345    +  CDS            capTEV™ (fragment): composite tag for in vivo biotinylation, TEV protease cleavage, and 6xHis tagging
   5404..6159    +  CDS            CNOT10 (fragment): CNO10_HUMAN - Experimental evidence at protein level: Swiss-Prot protein existence level 1. Component of the CCR4-NOT complex which is one of the major cellular mRNA deadenylases and is linked to various cellular processes including bulk mRNA degradation, miRNA-mediated repression, translational repression during translational initiation and general transcription regulation. Additional complex functions may be a consequence of its influence on mRNA expression. Is not required for association of CNOT7 to the CCR4-NOT complex. From Homo sapiens (Human).
   6200..6249    +  CDS            SET1 (fragment): solubility-enhancement tag derived from T7 phage gene 10B
   6257..6304    +  terminator     T7 terminator: transcription terminator for bacteriophage T7 RNA polymerase
   6327..6431    -  CDS            TcR (fragment): tetracycline efflux protein; tet; confers resistance to tetracycline
   6479..6507    -  promoter       tet promoter: E. coli promoter for tetracycline efflux protein gene
>Addgene plasmid #147298 | pnEA-NpH-HsNot10_25-276_Q | depositor full sequence | sequence record 289745 | Full Sequence
TTCTTGAAGACGAAAGGGCCTCGTGATACGCCTATTTTTATAGGTTAATGTCATGATAATAATGGTTTCT
TAGACGTCAGGTGGCACTTTTCGGGGAAATGTGCGCGGAACCCCTATTTGTTTATTTTTCTAAATACATT
CAAATATGTATCCGCTCATGAGACAATAACCCTGATAAATGCTTCAATAATATTGAAAAAGGAAGAGTAT
GAGTATTCAACATTTCCGTGTCGCCCTTATTCCCTTTTTTGCGGCATTTTGCCTTCCTGTTTTTGCTCAC
CCAGAAACGCTGGTGAAAGTAAAAGATGCTGAAGATCAGTTGGGTGCACGAGTGGGTTACATCGAACTGG
ATCTCAACAGCGGTAAGATCCTTGAGAGTTTTCGCCCCGAAGAACGTTTTCCAATGATGAGCACTTTTAA
AGTTCTGCTATGTGGCGCGGTATTATCCCGTGTTGACGCCGGGCAAGAGCAACTCGGTCGCCGCATACAC
TATTCTCAGAATGACTTGGTTGAGTACTCACCAGTCACAGAAAAGCATCTTACGGATGGCATGACAGTAA
GAGAATTATGCAGTGCTGCCATAACCATGAGTGATAACACTGCGGCCAACTTACTTCTGACAACGATCGG
AGGACCGAAGGAGCTAACCGCTTTTTTGCACAACATGGGGGATCATGTAACTCGCCTTGATCGTTGGGAA
CCGGAGCTGAATGAAGCCATACCAAACGACGAGCGTGACACCACGATGCCTGCAGCAATGGCAACAACGT
TGCGCAAACTATTAACTGGCGAACTACTTACTCTAGCTTCCCGGCAACAATTAATAGACTGGATGGAGGC
GGATAAAGTTGCAGGACCACTTCTGCGCTCGGCCCTTCCGGCTGGCTGGTTTATTGCTGATAAATCTGGA
GCCGGTGAGCGTGGGTCTCGCGGTATCATTGCAGCACTGGGGCCAGATGGTAAGCCCTCCCGTATCGTAG
TTATCTACACGACGGGGAGTCAGGCAACTATGGATGAACGAAATAGACAGATCGCTGAGATAGGTGCCTC
ACTGATTAAGCATTGGTAACTGTCAGACCAAGTTTACTCATATATACTTTAGATTGATTTAAAACTTCAT
TTTTAATTTAAAAGGATCTAGGTGAAGATCCTTTTTGATAATCTCATGACCAAAATCCCTTAACGTGAGT
TTTCGTTCCACTGAGCGTCAGACCCCGTAGAAAAGATCAAAGGATCTTCTTGAGATCCTTTTTTTCTGCG
CGTAATCTGCTGCTTGCAAACAAAAAAACCACCGCTACCAGCGGTGGTTTGTTTGCCGGATCAAGAGCTA
CCAACTCTTTTTCCGAAGGTAACTGGCTTCAGCAGAGCGCAGATACCAAATACTGTCCTTCTAGTGTAGC
CGTAGTTAGGCCACCACTTCAAGAACTCTGTAGCACCGCCTACATACCTCGCTCTGCTAATCCTGTTACC
AGTGGCTGCTGCCAGTGGCGATAAGTCGTGTCTTACCGGGTTGGACTCAAGACGATAGTTACCGGATAAG
GCGCAGCGGTCGGGCTGAACGGGGGGTTCGTGCACACAGCCCAGCTTGGAGCGAACGACCTACACCGAAC
TGAGATACCTACAGCGTGAGCTATGAGAAAGCGCCACGCTTCCCGAAGGGAGAAAGGCGGACAGGTATCC
GGTAAGCGGCAGGGTCGGAACAGGAGAGCGCACGAGGGAGCTTCCAGGGGGAAACGCCTGGTATCTTTAT
AGTCCTGTCGGGTTTCGCCACCTCTGACTTGAGCGTCGATTTTTGTGATGCTCGTCAGGGGGGCGGAGCC
TATGGAAAAACGCCAGCAACGCGGCCTTTTTACGGTTCCTGGCCTTTTGCTGGCCTTTTGCTCACATGTT
CTTTCCTGCGTTATCCCCTGATTCTGTGGATAACCGTATTACCGCCTTTGAGTGAGCTGATACCGCTCGC
CGCAGCCGAACGACCGAGCGCAGCGAGTCAGTGAGCGAGGAAGCGGAAGAGCGCCTGATGCGGTATTTTC
TCCTTACGCATCTGTGCGGTATTTCACACCGCATATATGGTGCACTCTCAGTACAATCTGCTCTGATGCC
GCATAGTTAAGCCAGTATACACTCCGCTATCGCTACGTGACTGGGTCATGGCTGCGCCCCGACACCCGCC
AACACCCGCTGACGCGCCCTGACGGGCTTGTCTGCTCCCGGCATCCGCTTACAGACAAGCTGTGACCGTC
TCCGGGAGCTGCATGTGTCAGAGGTTTTCACCGTCATCACCGAAACGCGCGAGGCAGCTGCGGTAAAGCT
CATCAGCGTGGTCGTGAAGCGATTCACAGATGTCTGCCTGTTCATCCGCGTCCAGCTCGTTGAGTTTCTC
CAGAAGCGTTAATGTCTGGCTTCTGATAAAGCGGGCCATGTTAAGGGCGGTTTTTTCCTGTTTGGTCACT
GATGCCTCCGTGTAAGGGGGATTTCTGTTCATGGGGGTAATGATACCGATGAAACGAGAGAGGATGCTCA
CGATACGGGTTACTGATGATGAACATGCCCGGTTACTGGAACGTTGTGAGGGTAAACAACTGGCGGTATG
GATGCGGCGGGACCAGAGAAAAATCACTCAGGGTCAATGCCAGCGCTTCGTTAATACAGATGTAGGTGTT
CCACAGGGTAGCCAGCAGCATCCTGCGATGCAGATCCGGAACATAATGGTGCAGGGCGCTGACTTCCGCG
TTTCCAGACTTTACGAAACACGGAAACCGAAGACCATTCATGTTGTTGCTCAGGTCGCAGACGTTTTGCA
GCAGCAGTCGCTTCACGTTCGCTCGCGTATCGGTGATTCATTCTGCTAACCAGTAAGGCAACCCCGCCAG
CCTAGCCGGGTCCTCAACGACAGGAGCACGATCATGCGCACCCGTGGCCAGGACCCAACGCTGCCCGAGA
TGCGCCGCGTGCGGCTGCTGGAGATGGCGGACGCGATGGATATGTTCTGCCAAGGGTTGGTTTGCGCATT
CACAGTTCTCCGCAAGAATTGATTGGCTCCAATTCTTGGAGTGGTGAATCCGTTAGCGAGGTGCCGCCGG
CTTCCATTCAGGTCGAGGTGGCCCGGCTCCATGCACCGCGACGCAACGCGGGGAGGCAGACAAGGTATAG
GGCGGCGCCTACAATCCATGCCAACCCGTTCCATGTGCTCGCCGAGGCGGCATAAATCGCCGTGACGATC
AGCGGTCCAGTGATCGAAGTTAGGCTGGTAAGAGCCGCGAGCGATCCTTGAAGCTGTCCCTGATGGTCGT
CATCTACCTGCCTGGACAGCATGGCCTGCAACGCGGGCATCCCGATGCCGCCGGAAGCGAGAAGAATCAT
AATGGGGAAGGCCATCCAGCCTCGCGTCGCGAACGCCAGCAAGACGTAGCCCAGCGCGTCGGCCGCCATG
CCGGCGATAATGGCCTGCTTCTCGCCGAAACGTTTGGTGGCGGGACCAGTGACGAAGGCTTGAGCGAGGG
CGTGCAAGATTCCGAATACCGCAAGCGACAGGCCGATCATCGTCGCGCTCCAGCGAAAGCGGTCCTCGCC
GAAAATGACCCAGAGCGCTGCCGGCACCTGTCCTACGAGTTGCATGATAAAGAAGACAGTCATAAGTGCG
GCGACGATAGTCATGCCCCGCGCCCACCGGAAGGAGCTGACTGGGTTGAAGGCTCTCAAGGGCATCGGTC
GAGATCCCGGTGCCTAATGAGTGAGCTAACTTACATTAATTGCGTTGCGCTCACTGCCCGCTTTCCAGTC
GGGAAACCTGTCGTGCCAGCTGCATTAATGAATCGGCCAACGCGCGGGGAGAGGCGGTTTGCGTATTGGG
CGCCAGGGTGGTTTTTCTTTTCACCAGTGAGACGGGCAACAGCTGATTGCCCTTCACCGCCTGGCCCTGA
GAGAGTTGCAGCAAGCGGTCCACGCTGGTTTGCCCCAGCAGGCGAAAATCCTGTTTGATGGTGGTTAACG
GCGGGATATAACATGAGCTGTCTTCGGTATCGTCGTATCCCACTACCGAGATATCCGCACCAACGCGCAG
CCCGGACTCGGTAATGGCGCGCATTGCGCCCAGCGCCATCTGATCGTTGGCAACCAGCATCGCAGTGGGA
ACGATGCCCTCATTCAGCATTTGCATGGTTTGTTGAAAACCGGACATGGCACTCCAGTCGCCTTCCCGTT
CCGCTATCGGCTGAATTTGATTGCGAGTGAGATATTTATGCCAGCCAGCCAGACGCAGACGCGCCGAGAC
AGAACTTAATGGGCCCGCTAACAGCGCGATTTGCTGGTGACCCAATGCGACCAGATGCTCCACGCCCAGT
CGCGTACCGTCTTCATGGGAGAAAATAATACTGTTGATGGGTGTCTGGTCAGAGACATCAAGAAATAACG
CCGGAACATTAGTGCAGGCAGCTTCCACAGCAATGGCATCCTGGTCATCCAGCGGATAGTTAATGATCAG
CCCACTGACGCGTTGCGCGAGAAGATTGTGCACCGCCGCTTTACAGGCTTCGACGCCGCTTCGTTCTACC
ATCGACACCACCACGCTGGCACCCAGTTGATCGGCGCGAGATTTAATCGCCGCGACAATTTGCGACGGCG
CGTGCAGGGCCAGACTGGAGGTGGCAACGCCAATCAGCAACGACTGTTTGCCCGCCAGTTGTTGTGCCAC
GCGGTTGGGAATGTAATTCAGCTCCGCCATCGCCGCTTCCACTTTTTCCCGCGTTTTCGCAGAAACGTGG
CTGGCCTGGTTCACCACGCGGGAAACGGTCTGATAAGAGACACCGGCATACTCTGCGACATCGTATAACG
TTACTGGTTTCACATTCACCACCCTGAATTGACTCTCTTCCGGGCGCTATCATGCCATACCGCGAAAGGT
TTTGCGCCATTCGATGGTGTCCGGGATCTCGACGCTCTCCCTTATGCGACTCCTGCATTAGGAAGCAGCC
CAGTAGTAGGTTGAGGCCGTTGAGCACCGCCGCCGCAAGGAATGGTGCATGCAAGGAGATGGCGCCCAAC
AGTCCCCCGGCCACGGGGCCTGCCACCATACCCACGCCGAAACAAGCGCTCATGAGCCCGAAGTGGCGAG
CCCGATCTTCCCCATCGGTGATGTCGGCGATATAGGCGCCAGCAACCGCACCTGTGGCGCCGGTGATGCC
GGCCACGATGCGTCCGGCGTAGAGGATCGAGATCTCGATCCCGCGAAATTAATACGACTCACTATAGGGG
AATTGTGAGCGGATAACAATTCCCCACTAGTAATAATTTTGTTTAACTTTAAGAAGGAGATATACCATGG
GCAGCAGCCATCATCATCATCATCACAGCAGCGGTACCGGCAGCGGCCTGGAAGTTCTGTTCCAGGGGCC
CCATATGCTCGAGGATCAAGAGAAGGAGTTATCCACCAATGCTTTCCAAGCTTTCACATCTGGAAATTAT
GATGCCTGTCTACAACACCTTGCCTGTCTACAAGATATAAACAAAGATGATTATAAAATAATTTTGAATA
CAGCAGTAGCTGAGTTTTTTAAAAGTAACCAAACAACAACAGATAATTTGAGACAAACACTTAACCAGCT
GAAGAATCAGGTCCACTCAGCTGTTGAAGAAATGGATGGATTAGATGATGTTGAAAACAGCATGTTGTAC
TATAATCAAGCAGTCATTCTTTATCATCTGCGGCAGTATACAGAAGCCATATCAGTTGGTGAAAAACTTT
ATCAGTTCATAGAGCCTTTTGAAGAAAAATTTGCCCAAGCAGTGTGTTTTTTGCTTGTAGACCTGTATAT
ATTAACCTACCAAGCTGAGAAAGCTTTGCATCTTCTTGCTGTCCTAGAAAAAATGATTTCACAGGGTAAC
AATAACAAAAATGGAAAGAATGAGACTGGTAATAACAACAACAAAGATGGATCTAATCATAAAGCTGAAA
GTGGAGCTCTAATAGAAGCTGCAAAATCAAAGATACATCAGTACAAAGTACGAGCTTATATCCAAATGAA
GTCTCTGAAAGCATGTAAAAGGGAAATCAAGTCAGTCATGAATACAGCTGGAAATTCCGCACCCTCTCTC
TTTCTTAAAAGCAATTTTGAGTACTTAAGAGGTAATTATCGAAAAGCCGTGAAGCTATTAAATAGTTCAT
AAGGATCCTAATAGTCTAGAGCTAGCCCTAGGAGATCCGGCTGCTAACAAAGCCCGAAAGGAAGCTGAGT
TGGCTGCTGCCACCGCTGAGCAATAACTAGCATAACCCCTTGGGGCCTCTAAACGGGTCTTGAGGGGTTT
TTTGCTGAAAGGAGGAACTATATCCGGATATCCCGCAAGAGGCCCGGCAGTACCGGCATAACCAAGCCTA
TGCCTACAGCATCCAGGGTGACGGTGCCGAGGATGACGATGAGCGCATTGTTAGATTTCATACACGGTGC
CTGACTGCGTTAGCAATTTAACTGTGATAAACTACCGCATTAAAGCTTATCGATGATAAGCTGTCAAACA
TGAGAA
